>Addgene plasmid #185339 | pCDNA3-AUP1-FLAG-DCUE | addgene full sequence | sequence record 383992 | Addgene NGS Result
CTCCCGATCCCCTATGGTGCACTCTCAGTACAATCTGCTCTGATGCCGCATAGTTAAGCCAGTATCTGCT
CCCTGCTTGTGTGTTGGAGGTCGCTGAGTAGTGCGCGAGCAAAATTTAAGCTACAACAAGGCAAGGCTTG
ACCGACAATTGCATGAAGAATCTGCTTAGGGTTAGGCGTTTTGCGCTGCTTCGCGATGTACGGGCCAGAT
ATACGCGTTGACATTGATTATTGACTAGTTATTAATAGTAATCAATTACGGGGTCATTAGTTCATAGCCC
ATATATGGAGTTCCGCGTTACATAACTTACGGTAAATGGCCCGCCTGGCTGACCGCCCAACGACCCCCGC
CCATTGACGTCAATAATGACGTATGTTCCCATAGTAACGCCAATAGGGACTTTCCATTGACGTCAATGGG
TGGAGTATTTACGGTAAACTGCCCACTTGGCAGTACATCAAGTGTATCATATGCCAAGTACGCCCCCTAT
TGACGTCAATGACGGTAAATGGCCCGCCTGGCATTATGCCCAGTACATGACCTTATGGGACTTTCCTACT
TGGCAGTACATCTACGTATTAGTCATCGCTATTACCATGGTGATGCGGTTTTGGCAGTACATCAATGGGC
GTGGATAGCGGTTTGACTCACGGGGATTTCCAAGTCTCCACCCCATTGACGTCAATGGGAGTTTGTTTTG
GCACCAAAATCAACGGGACTTTCCAAAATGTCGTAACAACTCCGCCCCATTGACGCAAATGGGCGGTAGG
CGTGTACGGTGGGAGGTCTATATAAGCAGAGCTCTCTGGCTAACTAGAGAACCCACTGCTTACTGGCTTA
TCGAAATTAATACGACTCACTATAGGGAGACCCAAGCTTGGTACCGAGCTCGGATCCACTAGTAACGGCC
GCCAGTGTGCTGGAATTCATGGAGCTTCCCTCAGGGCCGGGGCCGGAGCGGCTCTTTGACTCGCACCGGC
TTCCGGGTGACTGCTTCCTACTGCTCGTGCTGCTGCTCTACGCGCCAGTCGGGTTCTGCCTCCTCGTCCT
GCGCCTCTTTCTCGGGATCCACGTCTTCCTGGTCAGCTGCGCGCTGCCAGACAGCGTCCTTCGCAGATTC
GTAGTGCGGACCATGTGTGCGGTGCTAGGGCTCGTGGCCCGGCAGGAGGACTCCGGACTCCGGGATCACA
GTGTCAGGGTCCTCATTTCCAACCATGTGACACCTTTCGACCACAACATAGTCAATTTGCTTACCACCTG
TAGCACCCCTCTACTCAATAGTCCCCCCAGCTTTGTGTGCTGGTCTCGGGGCTTCATGGAGATGAATGGG
CGGGGGGAGTTGGTGGAGTCACTCAAGAGATTCTGTGCTTCCACGAGGCTTCCCCCCACTCCTCTGCTGC
TATTCCCTGAGGAAGAGGCCACCAATGGCCGGGAGGGGCTCCTGCGCTTCAGTTCCTGGCCATTTTCTAT
CCAAGATGTGGTACAACCTCTTACCCTGCAAGTTCAGAGACCCCTGGTCTCTGTGACGGTGTCAGATGCC
TCCTGGGTCTCAGAACTGCTGTGGTCACTTTTCGTCCCTTTCACGGTGTATCAAGTAAGGTGGCTTCGTC
CTGTTCATCGCCAACTAGGGGAAGCGAATGAGGAGTTTGCACTCCGTGTACAACAGCTGGTGGCCAAGGA
ATTGGGCCAGACAGGGACACGGCTCACTCCAGCTGACAAAGCAGAGCACATGAAGCGACAAAGACACCCC
AGATTGCGCCCCCAGTCAGCCCAGTCTTCTTTCCCTCCCTCCCCTGGTCCTTCTGTAGCTTTCATGCCTG
AAGACATCACCAAGGGAACTCAGTCCCTACCCACAGCCTCTGCCTCCAAGTTTCCCAGCTCTGGCCCGGT
GACCCCTCAGCCAACAGCCCTAACATTTGCCAAGTCTTCCTGGGCCCGGCAGGAGAGCCTGCAGGAGCGC
AAGCAAGCACTATATGAATACGCAAGAAGGAGATTCACAGAGAGACGAGCCCAGGAGGCTGACCTCGAGG
TCGAGGACTACAAGGACGACGATGACAAGATCTTCGAGCACCACCACCACCACCACTGAGATCCGGCTGC
TAACAAAGCCCGAAAGGAAGCTGAGTTGGCTGCTCTAGAGGGCCCTATTCTATAGTGTCACCTAAATGCT
AGAGCTCGCTGATCAGCCTCGACTGTGCCTTCTAGTTGCCAGCCATCTGTTGTTTGCCCCTCCCCCGTGC
CTTCCTTGACCCTGGAAGGTGCCACTCCCACTGTCCTTTCCTAATAAAATGAGGAAATTGCATCGCATTG
TCTGAGTAGGTGTCATTCTATTCTGGGGGGTGGGGTGGGGCAGGACAGCAAGGGGGAGGATTGGGAAGAC
AATAGCAGGCATGCTGGGGATGCGGTGGGCTCTATGGCTTCTGAGGCGGAAAGAACCAGCTGGGGCTCTA
GGGGGTATCCCC
[124 nt withheld, positions 2463-2586]
C
[91 nt withheld, positions 2588-2678]
A
[49 nt withheld, positions 2680-2728]
CCTTTGACGTTGGAGTCCACGTTCTTT
[37 nt withheld, positions 2756-2792]
ACCCTATCTCGGTCTATTCTTTTGATTTATAAGGGATTTTGCCGATTTCGGCCTATTGGTTAAAAAATGA
GCTGATTTAACAAAAATTTAACGCGAATTAATTCTGTGGAATGTGTGTCAGTTAGGGTGTGGAAAGTCCC
CAGGCTCCCCAGCAGGCAGAAGTATGCAAAGCATGCATCTCAATTAGTCAGCAACCAGGTGTGGAAAGTC
CCCAGGCTCCCCAGCAGGCAGAAGTATGCAAAGCATGCATCTCAATTAGTCAGCAACCATAGTCCCGCCC
CTAACTCCGCCCATCCCGCCCCTAACTCCGCCCAGTTCCGCCCATTCTCCGCCCCATGGCTGACTAATTT
TTTTTATTTATGCAGAGGCCGAGGCCGCCTCTGCCTCTGAGCTATTCCAGAAGTAGTGAGGAGGCTTTTT
TGGAGGCCTAGGCTTTTGCAAAAAGCTCCCGGGAGCTTGTATATCCATTTTCGGATCTGATCAAGAGACA
GGATGAGGATCGTTTCGCATGATTGAACAAGATGGATTGCACGCAGGTTCTCCGGCCGCTTGGGTGGAGA
GGCTATTCGGCTATGACTGGGCACAACAGACAATCGGCTGCTCTGATGCCGCCGTGTTCCGGCTGTCAGC
GCAGGGGCGCCCGGTTCTTTTTGTCAAGACCGACCTGTCCGGTGCCCTGAATGAACTGCAGGACGAGGCA
GCGCGGCTATCGTGGCTGGCCACGACGGGCGTTCCTTGCGCAGCTGTGCTCGACGTTGTCACTGAAGCGG
GAAGGGACTGGCTGCTATTGGGCGAAGTGCCGGGGCAGGATCTCCTGTCATCTCACCTTGCTCCTGCCGA
GAAAGTATCCATCATGGCTGATGCAATGCGGCGGCTGCATACGCTTGATCCGGCTACCTGCCCATTCGAC
CACCAAGCGAAACATCGCATCGAGCGAGCACGTACTCGGATGGAAGCCGGTCTTGTCGATCAGGATGATC
TGGACGAAGAGCATCAGGGGCTCGCGCCAGCCGAACTGTTCGCCAGGCTCAAGGCGCGCATGCCCGACGG
CGAGGATCTCGTCGTGACCCATGGCGATGCCTGCTTGCCGAATATCATGGTGGAAAATGGCCGCTTTTCT
GGATTCATCGACTGTGGCCGGCTGGGTGTGGCGGACCGCTATCAGGACATAGCGTTGGCTACCCGTGATA
TTGCTGAAGAGCTTGGCGGCGAATGGGCTGACCGCTTCCTCGTGCTTTACGGTATCGCCGCTCCCGATTC
GCAGCGCATCGCCTTCTATCGCCTTCTTGACGAGTTCTTCTGAGCGGGACTCTGGGGTTCGAAATGACCG
ACCAAGCGACGCCCAACCTGCCATCACGAGATTTCGATTCCACCGCCGCCTTCTATGAAAGGTTGGGCTT
CGGAATCGTTTTCCGGGACGCCGGCTGGATGATCCTCCAGCGCGGGGATCTCATGCTGGAGTTCTTCGCC
CACCCCAACTTGTTTATTGCAGCTTATAATGGTTACAAATAAAGCAATAGCATCACAAATTTCACAAATA
AAGCATTTTTTTCACTGCATTCTAGTTGTGGTTTGTCCAAACTCATCAATGTATCTTATCATGTCTGTAT
ACCGTCGACCTCTAGCTAGAGCTTGGCGTAATCATGGTCATAGCTGTTTCCTGTGTGAAATTGTTATCCG
CTCACAATTCCACACAACATACGAGCCGGAAGCATAAAGTGTAAAGCCTGGGGTGCCTAATGAGTGAGCT
AACTCACATTAATTGCGTTGCGCTCACTGCCCGCTTTCCAGTCGGGAAACCTGTCGTGCCAGCTGCATTA
ATGAATCGGCCAACGCGCGGGGAGAGGCGGTTTGCGTATTGGGCGCTCTTCCGCTTCCTCGCTCACTGAC
TCGCTGCGCTCGGTCGTTCGGCTGCGGCGAGCGGTATCAGCTCACTCAAAGGCGGTAATACGGTTATCCA
CAGAATCAGGGGATAACGCAGGAAAGAACATGTGAGCAAAAGGCCAGCAAAAGGCCAGGAACCGTAAAAA
GGCCGCGTTGCTGGCGTTTTTCCATAGGCTCCGCCCCCCTGACGAGCATCACAAAAATCGACGCTCAAGT
CAGAGGTGGCGAAACCCGACAGGACTATAAAGATACCAGGCGTTTCCCCCTGGAAGCTCCCTCGTGCGCT
CTCCTGTTCCGACCCTGCCGCTTACCGGATACCTGTCCGCCTTTCTCCCTTCGGGAAGCGTGGCGCTTTC
TCATAGCTCACGCTGTAGGTATCTCAGTTCGGTGTAGGTCGTTCGCTCCAAGCTGGGCTGTGTGCACGAA
CCCCCCGTTCAGCCCGACCGCTGCGCCTTATCCGGTAACTATCGTCTTGAGTCCAACCCGGTAAGACACG
ACTTATCGCCACTGGCAGCAGCCACTGGTAACAGGATTAGCAGAGCGAGGTATGTAGGCGGTGCTACAGA
GTTCTTGAAGTGGTGGCCTAACTACGGCTACACTAGAAGAACAGTATTTGGTATCTGCGCTCTGCTGAAG
CCAGTTACCTTCGGAAAAAGAGTTGGTAGCTCTTGATCCGGCAAACAAACCACCGCTGGTAGCGGTGGTT
TTTTTGTTTGCAAGCAGCAGATTACGCGCAGAAAAAAAGGATCTCAAGAAGATCCTTTGATCTTTTCTAC
GGGGTCTGACGCTCAGTGGAACGAAAACTCACGTTAAGGGATTTTGGTCATGAGATTATCAAAAAGGATC
TTCACCTAGATCCTTTTAAATTAAAAATGAAGTTTTAAATCAATCTAAAGTATATATGAGTAAACTTGGT
CTGACAGTTACCAATGCTTAATCAGTGAGGCACCTATCTCAGCGATCTGTCTATTTCGTTCATCCATAGT
TGCCTGACTCCCCGTCGTGTAGATAACTACGATACGGGAGGGCTTACCATCTGGCCCCAGTGCTGCAATG
ATACCGCGAGACCCACGCTCACCGGCTCCAGATTTATCAGCAATAAACCAGCCAGCCGGAAGGGCCGAGC
GCAGAAGTGGTCCTGCAACTTTATCCGCCTCCATCCAGTCTATTAATTGTTGCCGGGAAGCTAGAGTAAG
TAGTTCGCCAGTTAATAGTTTGCGCAACGTTGTTGCCATTGCTACAGGCATCGTGGTGTCACGCTCGTCG
TTTGGTATGGCTTCATTCAGCTCCGGTTCCCAACGATCAAGGCGAGTTACATGATCCCCCATGTTGTGCA
AAAAAGCGGTTAGCTCCTTCGGTCCTCCGATCGTTGTCAGAAGTAAGTTGGCCGCAGTGTTATCACTCAT
GGTTATGGCAGCACTGCATAATTCTCTTACTGTCATGCCATCCGTAAGATGCTTTTCTGTGACTGGTGAG
TACTCAACCAAGTCATTCTGAGAATAGTGTATGCGGCGACCGAGTTGCTCTTGCCCGGCGTCAATACGGG
ATAATACCGCGCCACATAGCAGAACTTTAAAAGTGCTCATCATTGGAAAACGTTCTTCGGGGCGAAAACT
CTCAAGGATCTTACCGCTGTTGAGATCCAGTTCGATGTAACCCACTCGTGCACCCAACTGATCTTCAGCA
TCTTTTACTTTCACCAGCGTTTCTGGGTGAGCAAAAACAGGAAGGCAAAATGCCGCAAAAAAGGGAATAA
GGGCGACACGGAAATGTTGAATACTCATACTCTTCCTTTTTCAATATTATTGAAGCATTTATCAGGGTTA
TTGTCTCATGAGCGGATACATATTTGAATGTATTTAGAAAAATAAACAAATAGGGGTTCCGCGCACATTT
CCCCGAAAAGTGCCACCTGACGTCGACGGATCGGGAGAT
Features (pLannotate 1.2.2; 24 found; start..end, strand, type, name):
     13..65      -  misc_feature   bom (fragment): basis of mobility region from pBR322
    220..599     +  enhancer       CMV enhancer: human cytomegalovirus immediate early enhancer
    600..803     +  promoter       CMV promoter: human cytomegalovirus (CMV) immediate early promoter
    799..832     +  LTR            5' LTR (truncated) (fragment): truncated 5' long terminal repeat (LTR) from HIV-1
    848..866     +  promoter       T7 promoter: promoter for bacteriophage T7 RNA polymerase
    929..2023    +  CDS            AUP1 (fragment): AUP1_HUMAN - Experimental evidence at protein level: Swiss-Prot protein existence level 1. (Microbial infection) Following Dengue virus infection, required for induction of lipophagy which facilitates production of virus progeny particles. From Homo sapiens (Human).
   2039..2059    +  CDS            FLAG (fragment): FLAG® epitope tag, followed by an enterokinase cleavage site
   2069..2086    +  CDS            9xHis (fragment): 9xHis affinity tag
   2096..2134    +  CDS            SET1 (fragment): solubility-enhancement tag derived from T7 phage gene 10B
   2149..2167    -  promoter       SP6 promoter: promoter for bacteriophage SP6 RNA polymerase
   2193..2417    +  polyA_signal   bGH poly(A) signal: bovine growth hormone polyadenylation signal
   2421..2442    +  promoter       SV40 promoter (fragment): SV40 enhancer and early promoter
   2463..2891    +  rep_origin     f1 ori (sequence partly withheld): f1 bacteriophage origin of replication; arrow indicates direction of (+) strand synthesis
   2905..3234    +  promoter       SV40 promoter: SV40 enhancer and early promoter
   3301..4092    +  CDS            neo: KKA2_KLEPN - Also known as kan, nptII. Experimental evidence at protein level: Swiss-Prot protein existence level 1. Resistance to kanamycin, neomycin, paromomycin, ribostamycin, butirosin and gentamicin B. From Klebsiella pneumoniae.
   4116..4274    +  CDS            ble (fragment): BLE_KLEPN - Experimental evidence at protein level: Swiss-Prot protein existence level 1. Binding protein with a strong affinity to the bleomycin family of antibiotics. Binds to CL990; an antimitotic-antibiotic compound. From Klebsiella pneumoniae.
   4269..4390    +  polyA_signal   SV40 poly(A) signal: SV40 polyadenylation signal
   4463..4479    -  protein_bind   lac operator: The lac repressor binds to the lac operator to inhibit transcription in E. coli. This inhibition can be relieved by adding lactose or isopropyl-β-D-thiogalactopyranoside (IPTG). lac repressor encoded by lacI
   4487..4517    -  promoter       lac promoter: promoter for the E. coli lac operon
   4532..4553    -  protein_bind   CAP binding site: CAP binding activates transcription in the presence of cAMP. E. coli catabolite activator protein
   4566..4658    -  CDS            lacI (fragment): lac repressor; lacI; The lac repressor binds to the lac operator to inhibit transcription in E. coli. This inhibition can be relieved by adding lactose or isopropyl-β-D-thiogalactopyranoside (IPTG).
   4841..5429    -  rep_origin     ori: high-copy-number ColE1/pMB1/pBR322/pUC origin of replication
   5600..6460    -  CDS            AmpR: β-lactamase; bla; confers resistance to ampicillin, carbenicillin, and related antibiotics
   6461..6565    -  promoter       AmpR promoter: bla
