[The description below was written by a language model from this plasmid's Addgene catalogue record and pLannotate feature annotations shown in this document.]
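Description:
pCDNA3-AUP1-FLAG-DCUE is a mammalian expression plasmid built on a pcDNA3-FLAG backbone, about 6.6 kb in the sequenced record. It is propagated in E. coli through a high-copy ColE1/pUC-type origin with ampicillin selection provided by β-lactamase under its own promoter. An f1 origin is also present. For selection in mammalian cells, the backbone carries a neomycin phosphotransferase gene driven by the SV40 enhancer/early promoter and terminated by an SV40 polyadenylation signal. This arrangement normally allows G418 selection of stable transfectants.

The payload is human AUP1 with a deletion of amino acids 293–337, which removes the CUE domain. It was cloned between BamHI and XhoI sites. Consistent with the deletion, the annotation detects the AUP1 coding sequence only as a partial match. Expression is driven by the CMV immediate early enhancer and promoter and terminated by the bovine growth hormone polyadenylation signal. The open reading frame continues into backbone-encoded C-terminal FLAG and 6xHis tags, which allow detection, immunoprecipitation or affinity capture of the protein. The software labels the histidine tag as a fragment of a 9xHis feature. T7 and SP6 promoters flank the insert, as is usual for pcDNA3, and can serve for in vitro transcription or as sequencing primer sites. Several short annotated fragments (HIV-1 LTR, SET1, ble, lacI, a small SV40 promoter piece) are most likely incidental matches or backbone remnants rather than functional elements.

The stated purpose is to assess the domain requirements of AUP1. The associated work concerns AUP1 binding to the E2 enzyme UBE2G2 and its role in ER-associated degradation, and this construct serves as the CUE-deleted variant.
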