Addgene plasmid #185339: pCDNA3-AUP1-FLAG-DCUE
Purpose: Assessing domain requirements of AUP1
Depositing lab: Allan Weissman. Depositing organization: National Cancer Institute (NCI). Publication: A structurally conserved site in AUP1 binds the E2 enzyme UBE2G2 and is essential for ER-associated degradation. Smith CE, Tsai YC, Liang YH, Khago D, Mariano J, Li J, Tarasov SG, Gergel E, Tsai B, Villaneuva M, Clapp ME, Magidson V, Chari R, Byrd RA, Ji X, Weissman AM. PLoS Biol. 2021 Dec 8;19(12):e3001474. doi: 10.1371/journal.pbio.3001474. eCollection 2021 Dec. PubMed 34879065.
Backbone
  Vector backbone: pcDNA3-FLAG
  Vector type: Mammalian Expression
Growth in bacteria
  Bacterial resistance: Ampicillin, 100 μg/mL
  Growth temperature: 37°C
  Growth strain: DH5alpha
  Copy number: High Copy
Gene/Insert
  Gene/Insert name: AUP1
  Species: H. sapiens (human)
  Mutation: deletion of aa 293-337 corresponding to the CUE domain
  Entrez Gene: AUP1
  Tag / fusion protein: FLAG, 6xHis (C terminal on backbone)
  Cloning method: Restriction Enzyme; 5′ cloning site BamHI (unknown if destroyed); 3′ cloning site XhoI (unknown if destroyed)
Terms and licenses: Academic/Nonprofit Terms; Industry Terms: Not Available to Industry
How to cite: pCDNA3-AUP1-FLAG-DCUE was a gift from Allan Weissman (Addgene plasmid # 185339 ; http://n2t.net/addgene:185339 ; RRID:Addgene_185339)
